>Addgene plasmid #210975 | pNLF1-C_PWP1:1-501 | addgene full sequence | sequence record 423315 | Addgene NGS Result
TCAATATTGGCCATTAGCCATATTATTCATTGGTTATATAGCATAAATCAATATTGGCTATTGGCCATTG
CATACGTTGTATCTATATCATAATATGTACATTTATATTGGCTCATGTCCAATATGACCGCCATGTTGGC
ATTGATTATTGACTAGTTATTAATAGTAATCAATTACGGGGTCATTAGTTCATAGCCCATATATGGAGTT
CCGCGTTACATAACTTACGGTAAATGGCCCGCCTGGCTGACCGCCCAACGACCCCCGCCCATTGACGTCA
ATAATGACGTATGTTCCCATAGTAACGCCAATAGGGACTTTCCATTGACGTCAATGGGTGGAGTATTTAC
GGTAAACTGCCCACTTGGCAGTACATCAAGTGTATCATATGCCAAGTCCGCCCCCTATTGACGTCAATGA
CGGTAAATGGCCCGCCTGGCATTATGCCCAGTACATGACCTTACGGGACTTTCCTACTTGGCAGTACATC
TACGTATTAGTCATCGCTATTACCATGGTGATGCGGTTTTGGCAGTACACCAATGGGCGTGGATAGCGGT
TTGACTCACGGGGATTTCCAAGTCTCCACCCCATTGACGTCAATGGGAGTTTGTTTTGGCACCAAAATCA
ACGGGACTTTCCAAAATGTCGTAATAACCCCGCCCCGTTGACGCAAATGGGCGGTAGGCGTGTACGGTGG
GAGGTCTATATAAGCAGAGCTGGTTTAGTGAACCGTCAGATCACTAGAAGCTTTATTGCGGTAGTTTATC
ACAGTTAAATTGCTAACGCAGTCAGTGCTTCTGACACAACAGTCTCGAACTTAAGCTGCAGAAGTTGGTC
GTGAGGCACTGGGCAGGTAAGTATCAAGGTTACAAGACAGGTTTAAGGAGACCAATAGAAACTGGGCTTG
TCGAGACAGAGAAGACTCTTGCGTTTCTGATAGGCACCTATTGGTCTTACTGACATCCACTTTGCCTTTC
TCTCCACAGGTGTCCACTCCCAGTTCAATTACAGCTCTTAAGGCTAGAGTATTAATACGACTCACTATAG
GGCTAGCAAAGCGATCGCTTCCGAATTCGCCACCATGAACCGCAGCCGCCAGGTGACGTGCGTGGCCTGG
GTCCGCTGCGGCGTGGCCAAAGAGACACCAGACAAGGTAGAGCTGAGTAAAGAAGAAGTAAAACGCCTCA
TTGCTGAGGCAAAGGAGAAATTGCAAGAAGAAGGTGGTGGCAGTGATGAAGAGGAGACAGGCAGTCCTTC
AGAAGATGGCATGCAGAGTGCACGCACCCAGGCACGCCCAAGAGAGCCCCTGGAGGATGGTGACCCAGAG
GATGACAGGACGCTTGATGATGATGAGCTGGCTGAGTACGACTTAGATAAATATGATGAGGAAGGTGACC
CAGATGCTGAGACTCTTGGTGAATCTCTCTTGGGTCTTACGGTCTACGGGAGTAATGATCAAGATCCTTA
CGTTACTCTGAAAGATACAGAACAATATGAACGTGAAGATTTCTTGATTAAGCCCAGTGATAATCTTATA
GTTTGTGGCCGAGCTGAACAGGACCAGTGCAATTTAGACGTGCATGTTTATAATCAAGAAGAAGACTCTT
TTTATGTACACCATGATATACTCTTGTCTGCATATCCTCTGAGTGTGGAATGGCTGAATTTTGATCCTAG
CCCAGATGATTCTACTGGAAATTACATTGCTGTAGGAAACATGACCCCTGTTATTGAAGTGTGGGACCTT
GATATAGTGGACTCTTTAGAGCCAGTCTTCACACTCGGAAGTAAACTTTCAAAAAAGAAGAAAAAGAAAG
GAAAGAAGAGTTCCTCAGCAGAAGGGCATACCGATGCTGTCCTTGACCTTTCATGGAATAAGCTAATCAG
AAATGTTTTAGCAAGTGCATCAGCTGACAACACTGTAATTCTGTGGGATATGTCCTTGGGGAAACCAGCA
GCTAGCCTCGCTGTACACACAGACAAGGTCCAAACACTGCAGTTTCATCCATTTGAAGCACAGACTCTGA
TTTCTGGCTCATATGATAAGTCAGTGGCTTTGTATGACTGCCGAAGTCCAGATGAAAGCCATCGAATGTG
GCGATTCAGTGGGCAGATAGAGAGAGTGACTTGGAATCACTTTTCACCTTGTCATTTCTTGGCCAGTACA
GATGACGGCTTTGTATATAATTTGGATGCACGTTCAGATAAGCCAATTTTTACACTTAATGCACACAATG
ATGAAATCTCTGGTCTTGATCTTAGCAGTCAAATCAAGGGCTGTCTCGTGACTGCTTCAGCTGACAAATA
CGTGAAGATCTGGGACATCTTAGGAGATAGGCCAAGTCTAGTTCATTCTAGGGACATGAAAATGGGAGTT
CTCTTCTGTTCTTCATGTTGCCCTGATTTGCCATTTATTTATGCCCTTCGAGGTCAAAAAGAAGGGCTTC
GGGTCTGGGATATAAGCACAGTCTCTTCAGTAAATGAAGCATTTGGAAGACGAGAGAGGCTTGTTCTTGG
GAGTGCAAGAAATTCATCTATTAGTGGCCCTTTTGGCAGCAGGAGCTCAGATACACCCATGGAGTCTTCT
AGATTTGGGCCCAATTCCTGCAGGCGAGCTCTCGGCTCGAGCGGCGTCTTCACACTCGAAGATTTCGTTG
GGGACTGGCGACAGACAGCCGGCTACAACCTGGACCAAGTCCTTGAACAGGGAGGTGTGTCCAGTTTGTT
TCAGAATCTCGGGGTGTCCGTAACTCCGATCCAAAGGATTGTCCTGAGCGGTGAAAATGGGCTGAAGATC
GACATCCATGTCATCATCCCGTATGAAGGTCTGAGCGGCGACCAAATGGGCCAGATCGAAAAAATTTTTA
AGGTGGTGTACCCTGTGGATGATCATCACTTTAAGGTGATCCTGCACTATGGCACACTGGTAATCGACGG
GGTTACGCCGAACATGATCGACTATTTCGGACGGCCGTATGAAGGCATCGCCGTGTTCGACGGCAAAAAG
ATCACTGTAACAGGGACCCTGTGGAACGGCAACAAAATTATCGACGAGCGCCTGATCAACCCCGACGGCT
CCCTGCTGTTCCGAGTAACCATCAACGGAGTGACCGGCTGGCGGCTGTGCGAACGCATTCTGGCGTAAGG
CCGCGACTCTAGGGCATGCAAGCTGATCCGGCTGCTAACAAAGCCCGAAAGGAAGCTGAGTTGGCTGCTG
CCACCGCTGAGCAATAACTAGCATAACCCCTTGGGGCGGCCGCTTCGAGCAGACATGATAAGATACATTG
ATGAGTTTGGACAAACCACAACTAGAATGCAGTGAAAAAAATGCTTTATTTGTGAAATTTGTGATGCTAT
TGCTTTATTTGTAACCATTATAAGCTGCAATAAACAAGTTAACAACAACAATTGCATTCATTTTATGTTT
CAGGTTCAGGGGGAGATGTGGGAGGTTTTTTTAAGCAAGTAAAACCTCTACAAATGTGGTAAAATCGAAT
TTTAACAAAATATTAACGCTTACAATTTCCTGATGCGGTATTTTCTCCTTACGCATCTGTGCGGTATTTC
ACACCGCATACGCGGATCTGCGCAGCACCATGGCCTGAAATAACCTCTGAAAGAGGAACTTGGTTAGGTA
CCTTCTGAGGCGGAAAGAACCAGCTGTGGAATGTGTGTCAGTTAGGGTGTGGAAAGTCCCCAGGCTCCCC
AGCAGGCAGAAGTATGCAAAGCATGCATCTCAATTAGTCAGCAACCAGGTGTGGAAAGTCCCCAGGCTCC
CCAGCAGGCAGAAGTATGCAAAGCATGCATCTCAATTAGTCAGCAACCATAGTCCCGCCCCTAACTCCGC
CCATCCCGCCCCTAACTCCGCCCAGTTCCGCCCATTCTCCGCCCCATGGCTGACTAATTTTTTTTATTTA
TGCAGAGGCCGAGGCCGCCTCGGCCTCTGAGCTATTCCAGAAGTAGTGAGGAGGCTTTTTTGGAGGCCTA
GGCTTTTGCAAAAAGCTCGATTCTTCTGACACTAGCGCCACCATGAAGAAGCCCGAACTCACCGCTACCA
GCGTTGAAAAATTTCTCATCGAGAAGTTCGACAGTGTGAGCGACCTGATGCAGTTGTCGGAGGGCGAAGA
GAGCCGAGCCTTCAGCTTCGATGTCGGCGGACGCGGCTATGTACTGCGGGTGAATAGCTGCGCTGATGGC
TTCTACAAAGACCGCTACGTGTACCGCCACTTCGCCAGCGCTGCACTACCCATCCCCGAAGTGTTGGACA
TCGGCGAGTTCAGCGAGAGCCTGACATACTGCATCAGTAGACGCGCCCAAGGCGTTACTCTCCAAGACCT
CCCCGAAACAGAGCTGCCTGCTGTGTTACAGCCTGTCGCCGAAGCTATGGATGCTATTGCCGCCGCCGAC
CTCAGTCAAACCAGCGGCTTCGGCCCATTCGGGCCCCAAGGCATCGGCCAGTACACAACCTGGCGGGATT
TCATTTGCGCCATTGCTGATCCCCATGTCTACCACTGGCAGACCGTGATGGACGACACCGTGTCCGCCAG
CGTAGCTCAAGCCCTGGACGAACTGATGCTGTGGGCCGAAGACTGTCCCGAGGTGCGCCACCTCGTCCAT
GCCGACTTCGGCAGCAACAACGTCCTGACCGACAACGGCCGCATCACCGCCGTAATCGACTGGTCCGAAG
CTATGTTCGGGGACAGTCAGTACGAGGTGGCCAACATCTTCTTCTGGCGGCCCTGGCTGGCTTGCATGGA
GCAGCAGACTCGCTACTTCGAGCGCCGGCATCCCGAGCTGGCCGGCAGCCCTCGTCTGCGAGCCTACATG
CTGCGCATCGGCCTGGATCAGCTCTACCAGAGCCTCGTGGACGGCAACTTCGACGATGCTGCCTGGGCTC
AAGGCCGCTGCGATGCCATCGTCCGCAGCGGGGCCGGCACCGTCGGTCGCACACAAATCGCTCGCCGGAG
CGCAGCCGTATGGACCGACGGCTGCGTCGAGGTGCTGGCCGACAGCGGCAACCGCCGGCCCAGTACACGA
CCGCGCGCTAAGGAGGTAGGTCGAGTTTAGACTCTAGCCATCACGATGGCCGCAATAAAATATCTTTATT
TTCATTACATCTGTGTGTTGGTTTTTTGTGTGAATCGATAGCGATAAGGATCCTCTTTGCGCTTGCGTTT
TCCCTTGTCCAGATAGCCCAGTAGCTGACATTCATCCGGGGTCAGCACCGTTTCTGCGGACTGGCTTTCT
ACGTAATGGTTTCTTAGACGTCAGGTGGCACTTTTCGGGGAAATGTGCGCGGAACCCCTATTTGTTTATT
TTTCTAAATACATTCAAATATGTATCCGCTCATGAGACAATAACCCTGATAAATGCTTCAATAATATTGA
AAAAGGAAGAGTATGAGTATTCAACATTTCCGTGTCGCCCTTATTCCCTTTTTTGCGGCATTTTGCCTTC
CTGTTTTTGCTCACCCAGAAACGCTGGTGAAAGTAAAAGATGCTGAAGATCAGTTGGGTGCACGAGTGGG
TTACATCGAACTGGATCTCAACAGCGGTAAGATCCTTGAGAGTTTTCGCCCCGAAGAACGTTTTCCAATG
ATGAGCACTTTCAAAGTTCTGCTATGTGGCGCGGTATTATCCCGTATTGACGCCGGGCAAGAGCAACTCG
GTCGCCGCATACACTATTCTCAGAATGACTTGGTTGAGTACTCACCAGTCACAGAAAAGCATCTTACGGA
TGGCATGACAGTAAGAGAATTATGCAGTGCTGCCATAACCATGAGTGATAACACTGCGGCCAACTTACTT
CTGACAACTATCGGAGGACCGAAGGAGCTAACCGCTTTTTTGCACAACATGGGGGATCATGTAACTCGCC
TTGATCGTTGGGAACCGGAGCTGAATGAAGCCATACCAAACGACGAGCGTGACACCACGATGCCTGTAGC
AATGGCAACAACGTTGCGCAAACTATTAACTGGCGAACTACTTACTCTAGCTTCCCGGCAACAATTAATA
GACTGGATGGAGGCGGATAAAGTTGCAGGACCACTTCTGCGCTCGGCCCTTCCGGCTGGCTGGTTTATTG
CTGATAAATCTGGAGCCGGTGAGCGTGGGTCTCGCGGTATCATTGCAGCACTGGGGCCAGATGGTAAGCC
CTCCCGTATCGTAGTTATCTACACGACGGGGAGTCAGGCAACTATGGATGAACGAAATAGACAGATCGCT
GAGATAGGTGCCTCACTGATTAAGCATTGGTAATTCGAAATGACCGACCAAGCGACGCCCAACCGGTATC
AGCTCACTCAAAGGCGGTAATACGGTTATCCACAGAATCAGGGGATAACGCAGGAAAGAACATGTGAGCA
AAAGGCCAGCAAAAGGCCAGGAACCGTAAAAAGGCCGCGTTGCTGGCGTTTTTCCATAGGCTCCGCCCCC
CTGACGAGCATCACAAAAATCGACGCTCAAGTCAGAGGTGGCGAAACCCGACAGGACTATAAAGATACCA
GGCGTTTCCCCCTGGAAGCTCCCTCGTGCGCTCTCCTGTTCCGACCCTGCCGCTTACCGGATACCTGTCC
GCCTTTCTCCCTTCGGGAAGCGTGGCGCTTTCTCATAGCTCACGCTGTAGGTATCTCAGTTCGGTGTAGG
TCGTTCGCTCCAAGCTGGGCTGTGTGCACGAACCCCCCGTTCAGCCCGACCGCTGCGCCTTATCCGGTAA
CTATCGTCTTGAGTCCAACCCGGTAAGACACGACTTATCGCCACTGGCAGCAGCCACTGGTAACAGGATT
AGCAGAGCGAGGTATGTAGGCGGTGCTACAGAGTTCTTGAAGTGGTGGCCTAACTACGGCTACACTAGAA
GGACAGTATTTGGTATCTGCGCTCTGCTGAAGCCAGTTACCTTCGGAAAAAGAGTTGGTAGCTCTTGATC
CGGCAAACAAACCACCGCTGGTAGCGGTGGTTTTTTTGTTTGCAAGCAGCAGATTACGCGCAGAAAAAAA
GGATTTCAAGAAGATCCTTTGATCTTTTCTACGGGGTCTGACGCTCAGTGGAACGAAAACTCACGTTAAG
GGATTTTGGTCATGAGATTATCAAAAAGGATCTTCACCTAGATCCTTTTATAGTCCGGAAATACAGGAAC
GCACGCTGGATGGCCCTTCGCTGGGATGGTGAAACCATGAAAAATGGCAGCTTCAGTGGATTAAGTGGGG
GTAATGTGGCCTGTACCCTCTGGTTGCATAGGTATTCATACGGTTAAAATTTATCAGGCGCGATTGCGGC
AGTTTTTCGGGTGGTTTGTTGCCATTTTTACCTGTCTGCTGCCGTGATCGCGCTGAACGCGTTTTAGCGG
TGCGTACAATTAAGGGATTATGGTAAATCCACTTACTGTCTGCCCTCGTAGCCATCGAGATAAACCGCAG
TACTCCGGCCACGATGCGTCCGGCGTAGAGGATCGAGATCT
Features (pLannotate 1.2.2; 20 found; start..end, strand, type, name):
    140..517     +  enhancer       CMV enhancer: human cytomegalovirus immediate early enhancer
    519..718     +  promoter       CMV promoter: human cytomegalovirus (CMV) immediate early promoter
    857..989     +  intron         chimeric intron: chimera between introns from human β-globin and immunoglobulin heavy chain genes
   1033..1051    +  promoter       T7 promoter: promoter for bacteriophage T7 RNA polymerase
   1085..2587    +  CDS            PWP1: PWP1_HUMAN - Experimental evidence at protein level: Swiss-Prot protein existence level 1. Chromatin-associated factor that regulates transcription (PubMed:29065309). Regulates Pol I-mediated rRNA biogenesis and, probably, Pol III-mediated transcription (PubMed:29065309). Regulates the epigenetic status of rDNA (PubMed:29065309). From Homo sapiens (Human).
   2636..3148    +  CDS            Nluc: NanoLuc® luciferase human codon-optimized
   3181..3230    +  CDS            SET1 (fragment): solubility-enhancement tag derived from T7 phage gene 10B
   3238..3257    +  terminator     T7 terminator (fragment): transcription terminator for bacteriophage T7 RNA polymerase
   3279..3400    -  polyA_signal   SV40 poly(A) signal: SV40 polyadenylation signal
   3423..3491    -  CDS            large T antigen (fragment): large T antigen from SV40 (simian virus 40)
   3496..3528    +  rep_origin     M13 ori (fragment): M13 bacteriophage origin of replication; arrow indicates direction of (+) strand synthesis
   3529..3580    -  misc_feature   bom (fragment): basis of mobility region from pBR322
   3645..4002    +  promoter       SV40 promoter: SV40 enhancer and early promoter
   4033..5055    +  CDS            hph: KHYB_ECOLX - Experimental evidence at protein level: Swiss-Prot protein existence level 1. The aminoglycoside phosphotransferases achieve inactivation of their antibiotic substrates by phosphorylation. Only phosphorylates hygromycin and closely related compounds such as demethyl analogs and destomycin. From Escherichia coli.
   5094..5142    +  polyA_signal   poly(A) signal: synthetic polyadenylation signal
   5163..5255    -  CDS            tnpA (fragment): TN5P_ECOLX - Also known as tnp. Experimental evidence at protein level: Swiss-Prot protein existence level 1. Mediates transposition of transposon Tn5 by a 'cut and paste' mechanism. First, the monomeric transposase binds the 19 bp inverted DNA repeats flanking the transposon. Then, dimerization of the DNA- bound transposase creates a synaptic DNA complex. After nicking of the first DNA strand, excision of the transposon proceeds through a series of intermediates. The transposase then mediates the insertion of the transposon at a new site by strand transfer. The activity of the wild- type tran
   5298..5402    +  promoter       AmpR promoter: bla
   5403..6263    +  CDS            AmpR: β-lactamase; bla; confers resistance to ampicillin, carbenicillin, and related antibiotics
   6421..7009    -  rep_origin     ori: high-copy-number ColE1/pMB1/pBR322/pUC origin of replication
   7125..7408    +  misc_feature   cer region: ColE1-derived recombination site that helps to maintain plasmids as monomers
