[The description below was written by a language model from this plasmid's Addgene catalogue record and pLannotate feature annotations shown in this document.]
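Description:
pNLF1-C_PWP1:1-501 is a mammalian expression plasmid built on Promega's pNLF1-C backbone that produces full-length human PWP1 (residues M1–S501, a 1,503 bp insert) fused at its C terminus to NanoLuc luciferase. The sequenced plasmid is 7,461 nt. It is propagated in E. coli as a high-copy plasmid through a ColE1/pUC-type origin with ampicillin selection (β-lactamase under its own promoter), and a ColE1 cer site is present, which helps keep the plasmid in monomeric form. For selection in mammalian cells, a separate cassette places the hygromycin phosphotransferase gene (hph) under the SV40 enhancer/early promoter, followed by a synthetic polyadenylation signal.

The expression unit is driven by the CMV immediate-early enhancer and promoter, followed by a chimeric β-globin/immunoglobulin intron that generally improves transcript processing and expression. A T7 promoter lies just upstream of the coding region and could support in vitro transcription. The PWP1 open reading frame runs through a short linker into human codon-optimized NanoLuc, with an SV40 poly(A) signal annotated downstream. The insert derives from a Mammalian Gene Collection clone, was introduced by ligation-independent cloning between retained EcoRI and XbaI sites, and carries three substitutions (E165D, F448L, G449R) that the depositor describes as not annotated variants. Several short fragment annotations in the feature table (SET1, T7 terminator, large T antigen, M13 ori, bom, tnpA) are most likely backbone remnants or chance matches rather than functional parts.

PWP1 is a WD40 repeat-containing, chromatin-associated regulator of rRNA transcription, and the plasmid comes from a study evaluating the ligandability of WD40 proteins. The record does not state a specific assay, although NanoLuc fusions of this kind are commonly used for luminescence-based readouts in cells.
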