Addgene plasmid #210975: pNLF1-C_PWP1:1-501
Purpose: Mammalian expression of full-length human PWP1. C-terminal NanoLuc luciferase tag.
Depositing lab: Cheryl Arrowsmith. Depositing organization: University of Toronto. Publication: A Target Class Ligandability Evaluation of WD40 Repeat-Containing Proteins. Ackloo S, Li F, Szewczyk M, Seitova A, Loppnau P, Zeng H, Xu J, Ahmad S, Arnautova YA, Baghaie AJ, Beldar S, Bolotokova A, Centrella PA, Chau I, Clark MA, Cuozzo JW, Dehghani-Tafti S, Disch JS, Dong A, Dumas A, Feng JA, Ghiabi P, Gibson E, Gilmer J, Goldman B, Green SR, Guie MA, Guilinger JP, Harms N, Herasymenko O, Houliston S, Hutchinson A, Kearnes S, Keefe AD, Kimani SW, Kramer T, Kutera M, Kwak HA, Lento C, Li Y, Liu J, Loup J, Machado RAC, Mulhern CJ, Perveen S, Righetto GL, Riley P, Shrestha S, Sigel EA, Silva M, Sintchak MD, Slakman BL, Taylor RD, Thompson J, Torng W, Underkoffler C, von Rechenberg M, Walsh RT, Watson I, Wilson DJ, Wolf E, Yadav M, Yazdi AK, Zhang J, Zhang Y, Santhakumar V, Edwards AM, Barsyte-Lovejoy D, Schapira M, Brown PJ, Halabelian L, Arrowsmith CH. J Med Chem. 2025 Jan 23;68(2):1092-1112. doi: 10.1021/acs.jmedchem.4c02010. Epub 2024 Nov 4. PubMed 39495097.
Backbone
  Vector backbone: pNLF1-C
  Backbone manufacturer: Promega
  Vector type: Mammalian Expression
  Selectable markers: Hygromycin
Growth in bacteria
  Bacterial resistance: Ampicillin, 100 μg/mL
  Growth temperature: 37°C
  Growth strain: DH5alpha
  Copy number: High Copy
Gene/Insert
  Gene/Insert name: PWP1:M1-S501
  Species: H. sapiens (human)
  Insert size (bp): 1503
  Mutation: E165D F448L G449R not annotated variants
  Entrez Gene: PWP1 (a.k.a. IEF-SSP-9502)
  Promoter: CMV
  Tag / fusion protein: NanoLuc luciferase (C terminal on insert)
  Cloning method: Ligation Independent Cloning
  Sequencing primers: 5′ ttacagctcttaaggctagag; 3′ agccggctgtctgtcgccag
Resource information
  A portion of this plasmid was derived from a plasmid made by: Mammalian Gene Collection (BC001652)
Terms and licenses: Academic/Nonprofit Terms; Industry Terms: Not Available to Industry
Depositor comments: 5' Cloning Site: EcoR1 (not destroyed), 3' Cloning Site: Xba1 (not destroyed). C terminal tag: srfgpnscrralgssgvftledfvgdwrqtagynldqvleqggvsslfqnlgvsvtpiqrivlsgenglkidihviipyeglsgdqmgqiekifkvvypvddhhfkvilhygtlvidgvtpnmidyfgrpyegiavfdgkkitvtgtlwngnkiiderlinpdgsllfrvtingvtgwrlcerila.
How to cite: pNLF1-C_PWP1:1-501 was a gift from Cheryl Arrowsmith (Addgene plasmid # 210975 ; http://n2t.net/addgene:210975 ; RRID:Addgene_210975)
