>Addgene plasmid #210975 | pNLF1-C_PWP1:1-501 | depositor partial sequence | sequence record 411430 | Insert sequence
ATGAACCGCAGCCGCCAGGTGACGTGCGTGGCCTGGGTCCGCTGCGGCGTGGCCAAAGAGACACCAGACA
AGGTAGAGCTGAGTAAAGAAGAAGTAAAACGCCTCATTGCTGAGGCAAAGGAGAAATTGCAAGAAGAAGG
TGGTGGCAGTGATGAAGAGGAGACAGGCAGTCCTTCAGAAGATGGCATGCAGAGTGCACGCACCCAGGCA
CGCCCAAGAGAGCCCCTGGAGGATGGTGACCCAGAGGATGACAGGACGCTTGATGATGATGAGCTGGCTG
AGTACGACTTAGATAAATATGATGAGGAAGGTGACCCAGATGCTGAGACTCTTGGTGAATCTCTCTTGGG
TCTTACGGTCTACGGGAGTAATGATCAAGATCCTTACGTTACTCTGAAAGATACAGAACAATATGAACGT
GAAGATTTCTTGATTAAGCCCAGTGATAATCTTATAGTTTGTGGCCGAGCTGAACAGGACCAGTGCAATT
TAGACGTGCATGTTTATAATCAAGAAGAAGACTCTTTTTATGTACACCATGATATACTCTTGTCTGCATA
TCCTCTGAGTGTGGAATGGCTGAATTTTGATCCTAGCCCAGATGATTCTACTGGAAATTACATTGCTGTA
GGAAACATGACCCCTGTTATTGAAGTGTGGGACCTTGATATAGTGGACTCTTTAGAGCCAGTCTTCACAC
TCGGAAGTAAACTTTCAAAAAAGAAGAAAAAGAAAGGAAAGAAGAGTTCCTCAGCAGAAGGGCATACCGA
TGCTGTCCTTGACCTTTCATGGAATAAGCTAATCAGAAATGTTTTAGCAAGTGCATCAGCTGACAACACT
GTAATTCTGTGGGATATGTCCTTGGGGAAACCAGCAGCTAGCCTCGCTGTACACACAGACAAGGTCCAAA
CACTGCAGTTTCATCCATTTGAAGCACAGACTCTGATTTCTGGCTCATATGATAAGTCAGTGGCTTTGTA
TGACTGCCGAAGTCCAGATGAAAGCCATCGAATGTGGCGATTCAGTGGGCAGATAGAGAGAGTGACTTGG
AATCACTTTTCACCTTGTCATTTCTTGGCCAGTACAGATGACGGCTTTGTATATAATTTGGATGCACGTT
CAGATAAGCCAATTTTTACACTTAATGCACACAATGATGAAATCTCTGGTCTTGATCTTAGCAGTCAAAT
CAAGGGCTGTCTCGTGACTGCTTCAGCTGACAAATACGTGAAGATCTGGGACATCTTAGGAGATAGGCCA
AGTCTAGTTCATTCTAGGGACATGAAAATGGGAGTTCTCTTCTGTTCTTCATGTTGCCCTGATTTGCCAT
TTATTTATGCCCTTCGAGGTCAAAAAGAAGGGCTTCGGGTCTGGGATATAAGCACAGTCTCTTCAGTAAA
TGAAGCATTTGGAAGACGAGAGAGGCTTGTTCTTGGGAGTGCAAGAAATTCATCTATTAGTGGCCCTTTT
GGCAGCAGGAGCTCAGATACACCCATGGAGTCT
